Addgene plasmid #44248: pgRNA-humanized
Purpose: Expression of customizable guide RNA (gRNA) under cotnrol of murine U6 promoter, also contains a CMV-puro-t2A-mCherry expression cassette for mammalian gene knockdown
Depositing lab: Stanley Qi. Depositing organization: University of California, San Francisco (UCSF). Publication: Repurposing CRISPR as an RNA-Guided Platform for Sequence-Specific Control of Gene Expression. Qi LS, Larson MH, Gilbert LA, Doudna JA, Weissman JS, Arkin AP, Lim WA. Cell. 2013 Feb 28;152(5):1173-83. doi: 10.1016/j.cell.2013.02.022. PubMed 23452860.
Backbone
  Vector backbone: pU6
  Total vector size (bp): 8308
  Vector type: Mammalian Expression, Lentiviral, CRISPR
  Selectable markers: Puromycin
Growth in bacteria
  Bacterial resistance: Ampicillin, 100 μg/mL
  Growth temperature: 37°C
  Growth strain: NEB Stable
  Copy number: High Copy
Gene/Insert
  Gene/Insert name: guide RNA
  Species: H. sapiens (human)
  Insert size (bp): 102
  Promoter: mouse U6
  Cloning method: Restriction Enzyme; 5′ cloning site BstXI (not destroyed); 3′ cloning site XhoI (not destroyed)
  Sequencing primers: 5′ n/a; 3′ n/a
Terms and licenses: Academic/Nonprofit Terms; Industry Terms: Not Available to Industry
Depositor comments: For more information on Qi Lab CRISPR Plasmids please refer to: http://www.addgene.org/crispr/qi/
How to cite: pgRNA-humanized was a gift from Stanley Qi (Addgene plasmid # 44248 ; http://n2t.net/addgene:44248 ; RRID:Addgene_44248)
