[The description below was written by a language model from this plasmid's Addgene catalogue record and pLannotate feature annotations shown in this document.]
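Description:
pgRNA-humanized is a lentiviral mammalian expression plasmid of about 8.3 kb, built on a pU6 backbone, that delivers a customizable single guide RNA for the Streptococcus pyogenes CRISPR/Cas9 system. It is propagated in bacteria as a high-copy plasmid through a ColE1/pUC-type origin with ampicillin selection (AmpR under its own bla promoter). The viral framework is HIV-1 derived. A CMV enhancer/promoter is fused to a truncated 5' LTR to drive genomic RNA production in packaging cells, followed by the Ψ packaging signal with a partial gag sequence, the Rev response element for Rev-dependent nuclear export, and the cPPT/CTS. A WPRE and a second truncated LTR lie downstream of the cargo.

The payload has two transcription units. The catalogue entry states that a mouse U6 promoter drives the 102 bp guide RNA insert. The automated annotation does not label this promoter, but it does mark the gRNA scaffold, preceded by a 20-nt stretch that is mis-called as a Venus fragment and probably corresponds to the targeting spacer. BstXI and XhoI sites flank the guide and are both retained, so new targeting sequences can be swapped in. Downstream, a CMV enhancer/promoter expresses puromycin N-acetyltransferase and mCherry, which the record describes as joined by a T2A peptide. Transduced or transfected cells can therefore be selected with puromycin and tracked by red fluorescence. Two same-orientation loxP sites bracket the guide and marker cassettes, which would in principle permit Cre-mediated excision, although the record does not state an intended use for them.

The plasmid carries no Cas9, so it must be paired with a separately supplied Cas9 or catalytically inactive dCas9. Its stated purpose is sequence-specific gene knockdown in mammalian cells. The depositor and sequencing-derived records differ by only a few bases and share the same feature layout.
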