Features (pLannotate 1.2.2; 25 found; start..end, strand, type, name):
    209..242     +  protein_bind   loxP: Cre-mediated recombination occurs in the 8-bp core sequence (GCATACAT). Cre recombinase
    329..348     -  CDS            VN155(I152L) (fragment): improved N-terminal fragment of mVenus for use in bimolecular fluorescence complementation (BiFC) (Kodama and Hu, 2010)
    349..424     +  misc_RNA       gRNA scaffold: guide RNA scaffold for the Streptococcus pyogenes CRISPR/Cas9 system
    549..852     +  enhancer       CMV enhancer: human cytomegalovirus immediate early enhancer
    853..1056    +  promoter       CMV promoter: human cytomegalovirus (CMV) immediate early promoter
   1090..1686    +  CDS            PuroR: puromycin N-acetyltransferase; pac from Streptomyces alboniger; confers resistance to puromycin
   1762..2469    +  CDS            mCherry: mCherry is a basic (constitutively fluorescent) red fluorescent protein published in 2004, derived from Discosoma sp.. It is reported to be a very rapidly-maturing monomer with low acid sensitivity.
   2492..2525    +  protein_bind   loxP: Cre-mediated recombination occurs in the 8-bp core sequence (GCATACAT). Cre recombinase
   2558..2581    +  misc_feature   MCS (fragment): pBluescript multiple cloning site
   2581..3169    +  misc_feature   WPRE: woodchuck hepatitis virus posttranscriptional regulatory element
   3170..3189    +  misc_feature   MCS (fragment): pBluescript multiple cloning site
   3191..3691    +  CDS            nef (fragment): NEF_HV1LA - Experimental evidence at protein level: Swiss-Prot protein existence level 1. Extracellular Nef protein targets CD4(+) T-lymphocytes for apoptosis by interacting with CXCR4 surface receptors. From Human immunodeficiency virus type 1 group M subtype B (isolate Lai) (HIV-1).
   3698..3878    +  LTR            5' LTR (truncated): truncated 5' long terminal repeat (LTR) from HIV-1
   3940..4528    -  rep_origin     ori: high-copy-number ColE1/pMB1/pBR322/pUC origin of replication
   4699..5559    -  CDS            AmpR: β-lactamase; bla; confers resistance to ampicillin, carbenicillin, and related antibiotics
   5560..5664    -  promoter       AmpR promoter: bla
   5732..5784    -  misc_feature   bom (fragment): basis of mobility region from pBR322
   5939..6318    +  enhancer       CMV enhancer: human cytomegalovirus immediate early enhancer
   6319..6518    +  promoter       CMV promoter: human cytomegalovirus (CMV) immediate early promoter
   6536..6716    +  LTR            5' LTR (truncated): truncated 5' long terminal repeat (LTR) from HIV-1
   6763..6888    +  misc_feature   HIV-1 Ψ: packaging signal of human immunodeficiency virus type 1
   6872..7210    +  CDS            HIV-1 gag (fragment): gag protein from human immunodeficiency virus 1; gag
   7387..7620    +  misc_feature   RRE: The Rev response element (RRE) of HIV-1 allows for Rev-dependent mRNA export from the nucleus to the cytoplasm.
   7997..8097    +  CDS            Rev (fragment): human immunodeficiency virus 1 (HIV-1) Rev protein; rev; enhances nuclear export of unspliced and incompletely spliced viral mRNAs
   8147..8264    +  misc_feature   cPPT/CTS: central polypurine tract and central termination sequence of HIV-1
>Addgene plasmid #44248 | pgRNA-humanized | depositor full sequence | sequence record 60249 | guide RNA
GGGCCCGCTCTAGAGATCCGACGCGCCATCTCTAGGCCCGCGCCGGCCCCCTCGCACAGACTTGTGGGAG
AAGCTCGGCTACTCCCCTGCCCCGGTTAATTTGCATATAATATTTCCTAGTAACTATAGAGGCTTAATGT
GCGATAAAAGACAGATAATCTGTTCTTTTTAATACTAGCTACATTTTACATGATAGGCTTGGATTTCTAT
AACTTCGTATAGCATACATTATACGAAGTTATAAACAGCACAAAAGGAAACTCACCCTAACTGTAAAGTA
ATTGTGTGTTTTGAGACTATAAGTATCCCTTGGAGAACCACCTTGTTGGACCAGGATGGGCACCACCCGT
TTTAGAGCTAGAAATAGCAAGTTAAAATAAGGCTAGTCCGTTATCAACTTGAAAAAGTGGCACCGAGTCG
GTGCTTTTTTTCTCGAGTACTAGGATCCATTAGGCGGCCGCGTGGATAACCGTATTACCGCCATGCATTA
GTTATTAATAGTAATCAATTACGGGGTCATTAGTTCATAGCCCATATATGGAGTTCCGCGTTACATAACT
TACGGTAAATGGCCCGCCTGGCTGACCGCCCAACGACCCCCGCCCATTGACGTCAATAATGACGTATGTT
CCCATAGTAACGCCAATAGGGACTTTCCATTGACGTCAATGGGTGGAGTATTTACGGTAAACTGCCCACT
TGGCAGTACATCAAGTGTATCATATGCCAAGTACGCCCCCTATTGACGTCAATGACGGTAAATGGCCCGC
CTGGCATTATGCCCAGTACATGACCTTATGGGACTTTCCTACTTGGCAGTACATCTACGTATTAGTCATC
GCTATTACCATGGTGATGCGGTTTTGGCAGTACATCAATGGGCGTGGATAGCGGTTTGACTCACGGGGAT
TTCCAAGTCTCCACCCCATTGACGTCAATGGGAGTTTGTTTTGGCACCAAAATCAACGGGACTTTCCAAA
ATGTCGTAACAACTCCGCCCCATTGACGCAAATGGGCGGTAGGCGTGTACGGTGGGAGGTCTATATAAGC
AGAGCTGGTTTAGTGAACCGTCAGATCCGCTAGCCCACCATGACCGAGTACAAGCCCACGGTGCGCCTCG
CCACCCGCGACGACGTCCCCCGGGCCGTACGCACCCTCGCCGCCGCGTTCGCCGACTACCCCGCCACGCG
CCACACCGTCGACCCGGACCGCCACATCGAGCGGGTCACCGAGCTGCAAGAACTCTTCCTCACGCGCGTC
GGGCTCGACATCGGCAAGGTGTGGGTCGCGGACGACGGCGCCGCGGTGGCGGTCTGGACCACGCCGGAGA
GCGTCGAAGCGGGGGCGGTGTTCGCCGAGATCGGCCCGCGCATGGCCGAGTTGAGCGGTTCCCGGCTGGC
CGCGCAGCAACAGATGGAAGGCCTCCTGGCGCCGCACCGGCCCAAGGAGCCCGCGTGGTTCCTGGCCACC
GTCGGCGTCTCGCCCGACCACCAGGGCAAGGGTCTGGGCAGCGCCGTCGTGCTCCCCGGAGTGGAGGCGG
CCGAGCGCGCCGGGGTGCCCGCCTTCCTGGAGACCTCCGCGCCCCGCAACCTCCCCTTCTACGAGCGGCT
CGGCTTCACCGTCACCGCCGACGTCGAGGTGCCCGAAGGACCGCGCACCTGGTGCATGACCCGCAAGCCC
GGTGCCGGATCGGGAGAGGGCAGAGGAAGTCTGCTAACATGCGGTGACGTCGAGGAGAATCCTGGCCCAC
CGGTCGCCACCATGGTGAGCAAGGGCGAGGAGGATAACATGGCCATCATCAAGGAGTTCATGCGCTTCAA
GGTGCACATGGAGGGCTCCGTGAACGGCCACGAGTTCGAGATCGAGGGCGAGGGCGAGGGCCGCCCCTAC
GAGGGCACCCAGACCGCCAAGCTGAAGGTGACCAAGGGTGGCCCCCTGCCCTTCGCCTGGGACATCCTGT
CCCCTCAGTTCATGTACGGCTCCAAGGCCTACGTGAAGCACCCCGCCGACATCCCCGACTACTTGAAGCT
GTCCTTCCCCGAGGGCTTCAAGTGGGAGCGCGTGATGAACTTCGAGGACGGCGGCGTGGTGACCGTGACC
CAGGACTCCTCCCTGCAGGACGGCGAGTTCATCTACAAGGTGAAGCTGCGCGGCACCAACTTCCCCTCCG
ACGGCCCCGTAATGCAGAAGAAGACCATGGGCTGGGAGGCCTCCTCCGAGCGGATGTACCCCGAGGACGG
CGCCCTGAAGGGCGAGATCAAGCAGAGGCTGAAGCTGAAGGACGGCGGCCACTACGACGCTGAGGTCAAG
ACCACCTACAAGGCCAAGAAGCCCGTGCAGCTGCCCGGCGCCTACAACGTCAACATCAAGTTGGACATCA
CCTCCCACAACGAGGACTACACCATCGTGGAACAGTACGAACGCGCCGAGGGCCGCCACTCCACCGGCGG
CATGGACGAGCTGTACAAGTAAGAATTCGTCGAGGGACCTAATAACTTCGTATAGCATACATTATACGAA
GTTATACATGTTTAAGGGTTCCGGTTCCACTAGGTACAATTCGATATCAAGCTTATCGATAATCAACCTC
TGGATTACAAAATTTGTGAAAGATTGACTGGTATTCTTAACTATGTTGCTCCTTTTACGCTATGTGGATA
CGCTGCTTTAATGCCTTTGTATCATGCTATTGCTTCCCGTATGGCTTTCATTTTCTCCTCCTTGTATAAA
TCCTGGTTGCTGTCTCTTTATGAGGAGTTGTGGCCCGTTGTCAGGCAACGTGGCGTGGTGTGCACTGTGT
TTGCTGACGCAACCCCCACTGGTTGGGGCATTGCCACCACCTGTCAGCTCCTTTCCGGGACTTTCGCTTT
CCCCCTCCCTATTGCCACGGCGGAACTCATCGCCGCCTGCCTTGCCCGCTGCTGGACAGGGGCTCGGCTG
TTGGGCACTGACAATTCCGTGGTGTTGTCGGGGAAATCATCGTCCTTTCCTTGGCTGCTCGCCTGTGTTG
CCACCTGGATTCTGCGCGGGACGTCCTTCTGCTACGTCCCTTCGGCCCTCAATCCAGCGGACCTTCCTTC
CCGCGGCCTGCTGCCGGCTCTGCGGCCTCTTCCGCGTCTTCGCCTTCGCCCTCAGACGAGTCGGATCTCC
CTTTGGGCCGCCTCCCCGCATCGATACCGTCGACCTCGATCGAGACCTAGAAAAACATGGAGCAATCACA
AGTAGCAATACAGCAGCTACCAATGCTGATTGTGCCTGGCTAGAAGCACAAGAGGAGGAGGAGGTGGGTT
TTCCAGTCACACCTCAGGTACCTTTAAGACCAATGACTTACAAGGCAGCTGTAGATCTTAGCCACTTTTT
AAAAGAAAAGGGGGGACTGGAAGGGCTAATTCACTCCCAACGAAGACAAGATATCCTTGATCTGTGGATC
TACCACACACAAGGCTACTTCCCTGATTGGCAGAACTACACACCAGGGCCAGGGATCAGATATCCACTGA
CCTTTGGATGGTGCTACAAGCTAGTACCAGTTGAGCAAGAGAAGGTAGAAGAAGCCAATGAAGGAGAGAA
CACCCGCTTGTTACACCCTGTGAGCCTGCATGGGATGGATGACCCGGAGAGAGAAGTATTAGAGTGGAGG
TTTGACAGCCGCCTAGCATTTCATCACATGGCCCGAGAGCTGCATCCGGACTGTACTGGGTCTCTCTGGT
TAGACCAGATCTGAGCCTGGGAGCTCTCTGGCTAACTAGGGAACCCACTGCTTAAGCCTCAATAAAGCTT
GCCTTGAGTGCTTCAAGTAGTGTGTGCCCGTCTGTTGTGTGACTCTGGTAACTAGAGATCCCTCAGACCC
TTTTAGTCAGTGTGGAAAATCTCTAGCAGCATGTGAGCAAAAGGCCAGCAAAAGGCCAGGAACCGTAAAA
AGGCCGCGTTGCTGGCGTTTTTCCATAGGCTCCGCCCCCCTGACGAGCATCACAAAAATCGACGCTCAAG
TCAGAGGTGGCGAAACCCGACAGGACTATAAAGATACCAGGCGTTTCCCCCTGGAAGCTCCCTCGTGCGC
TCTCCTGTTCCGACCCTGCCGCTTACCGGATACCTGTCCGCCTTTCTCCCTTCGGGAAGCGTGGCGCTTT
CTCATAGCTCACGCTGTAGGTATCTCAGTTCGGTGTAGGTCGTTCGCTCCAAGCTGGGCTGTGTGCACGA
ACCCCCCGTTCAGCCCGACCGCTGCGCCTTATCCGGTAACTATCGTCTTGAGTCCAACCCGGTAAGACAC
GACTTATCGCCACTGGCAGCAGCCACTGGTAACAGGATTAGCAGAGCGAGGTATGTAGGCGGTGCTACAG
AGTTCTTGAAGTGGTGGCCTAACTACGGCTACACTAGAAGAACAGTATTTGGTATCTGCGCTCTGCTGAA
GCCAGTTACCTTCGGAAAAAGAGTTGGTAGCTCTTGATCCGGCAAACAAACCACCGCTGGTAGCGGTGGT
TTTTTTGTTTGCAAGCAGCAGATTACGCGCAGAAAAAAAGGATCTCAAGAAGATCCTTTGATCTTTTCTA
CGGGGTCTGACGCTCAGTGGAACGAAAACTCACGTTAAGGGATTTTGGTCATGAGATTATCAAAAAGGAT
CTTCACCTAGATCCTTTTAAATTAAAAATGAAGTTTTAAATCAATCTAAAGTATATATGAGTAAACTTGG
TCTGACAGTTACCAATGCTTAATCAGTGAGGCACCTATCTCAGCGATCTGTCTATTTCGTTCATCCATAG
TTGCCTGACTCCCCGTCGTGTAGATAACTACGATACGGGAGGGCTTACCATCTGGCCCCAGTGCTGCAAT
GATACCGCGAGACCCACGCTCACCGGCTCCAGATTTATCAGCAATAAACCAGCCAGCCGGAAGGGCCGAG
CGCAGAAGTGGTCCTGCAACTTTATCCGCCTCCATCCAGTCTATTAATTGTTGCCGGGAAGCTAGAGTAA
GTAGTTCGCCAGTTAATAGTTTGCGCAACGTTGTTGCCATTGCTACAGGCATCGTGGTGTCACGCTCGTC
GTTTGGTATGGCTTCATTCAGCTCCGGTTCCCAACGATCAAGGCGAGTTACATGATCCCCCATGTTGTGC
AAAAAAGCGGTTAGCTCCTTCGGTCCTCCGATCGTTGTCAGAAGTAAGTTGGCCGCAGTGTTATCACTCA
TGGTTATGGCAGCACTGCATAATTCTCTTACTGTCATGCCATCCGTAAGATGCTTTTCTGTGACTGGTGA
GTACTCAACCAAGTCATTCTGAGAATAGTGTATGCGGCGACCGAGTTGCTCTTGCCCGGCGTCAATACGG
GATAATACCGCGCCACATAGCAGAACTTTAAAAGTGCTCATCATTGGAAAACGTTCTTCGGGGCGAAAAC
TCTCAAGGATCTTACCGCTGTTGAGATCCAGTTCGATGTAACCCACTCGTGCACCCAACTGATCTTCAGC
ATCTTTTACTTTCACCAGCGTTTCTGGGTGAGCAAAAACAGGAAGGCAAAATGCCGCAAAAAAGGGAATA
AGGGCGACACGGAAATGTTGAATACTCATACTCTTCCTTTTTCAATATTATTGAAGCATTTATCAGGGTT
ATTGTCTCATGAGCGGATACATATTTGAATGTATTTAGAAAAATAAACAAATAGGGGTTCCGCGCACATT
TCCCCGAAAAGTGCCACCTGACGCTTAAGCGGTCGACGGATCGGGAGATCTCCCGATCCCCTATGGTGCA
CTCTCAGTACAATCTGCTCTGATGCCGCATAGTTAAGCCAGTATCTGCTCCCTGCTTGTGTGTTGGAGGT
CGCTGAGTAGTGCGCGAGCAAAATTTAAGCTACAACAAGGCAAGGCTTGACCGACAATTGCATGAAGAAT
CTGCTTAGGGTTAGGCGTTTTGCGCTGCTTCGCGATGTACGGGCCAGATATACGCGTTGACATTGATTAT
TGACTAGTTATTAATAGTAATCAATTACGGGGTCATTAGTTCATAGCCCATATATGGAGTTCCGCGTTAC
ATAACTTACGGTAAATGGCCCGCCTGGCTGACCGCCCAACGACCCCCGCCCATTGACGTCAATAATGACG
TATGTTCCCATAGTAACGCCAATAGGGACTTTCCATTGACGTCAATGGGTGGAGTATTTACGGTAAACTG
CCCACTTGGCAGTACATCAAGTGTATCATATGCCAAGTACGCCCCCTATTGACGTCAATGACGGTAAATG
GCCCGCCTGGCATTATGCCCAGTACATGACCTTATGGGACTTTCCTACTTGGCAGTACATCTACGTATTA
GTCATCGCTATTACCATGGTGATGCGGTTTTGGCAGTACATCAATGGGCGTGGATAGCGGTTTGACTCAC
GGGGATTTCCAAGTCTCCACCCCATTGACGTCAATGGGAGTTTGTTTTGGCACCAAAATCAACGGGACTT
TCCAAAATGTCGTAACAACTCCGCCCCATTGACGCAAATGGGCGGTAGGCGTGTACGGTGGGAGGTCTAT
ATAAGCAGCGCGTTTTGCCTGTACTGGGTCTCTCTGGTTAGACCAGATCTGAGCCTGGGAGCTCTCTGGC
TAACTAGGGAACCCACTGCTTAAGCCTCAATAAAGCTTGCCTTGAGTGCTTCAAGTAGTGTGTGCCCGTC
TGTTGTGTGACTCTGGTAACTAGAGATCCCTCAGACCCTTTTAGTCAGTGTGGAAAATCTCTAGCAGTGG
CGCCCGAACAGGGACTTGAAAGCGAAAGGGAAACCAGAGGAGCTCTCTCGACGCAGGACTCGGCTTGCTG
AAGCGCGCACGGCAAGAGGCGAGGGGCGGCGACTGGTGAGTACGCCAAAAATTTTGACTAGCGGAGGCTA
GAAGGAGAGAGATGGGTGCGAGAGCGTCAGTATTAAGCGGGGGAGAATTAGATCGCGATGGGAAAAAATT
CGGTTAAGGCCAGGGGGAAAGAAAAAATATAAATTAAAACATATAGTATGGGCAAGCAGGGAGCTAGAAC
GATTCGCAGTTAATCCTGGCCTGTTAGAAACATCAGAAGGCTGTAGACAAATACTGGGACAGCTACAACC
ATCCCTTCAGACAGGATCAGAAGAACTTAGATCATTATATAATACAGTAGCAACCCTCTATTGTGTGCAT
CAAAGGATAGAGATAAAAGACACCAAGGAAGCTTTAGACAAGATAGAGGAAGAGCAAAACAAAAGTAAGA
CCACCGCACAGCAAGCGGCCGGCCGCGCTGATCTTCAGACCTGGAGGAGGAGATATGAGGGACAATTGGA
GAAGTGAATTATATAAATATAAAGTAGTAAAAATTGAACCATTAGGAGTAGCACCCACCAAGGCAAAGAG
AAGAGTGGTGCAGAGAGAAAAAAGAGCAGTGGGAATAGGAGCTTTGTTCCTTGGGTTCTTGGGAGCAGCA
GGAAGCACTATGGGCGCAGCGTCAATGACGCTGACGGTACAGGCCAGACAATTATTGTCTGGTATAGTGC
AGCAGCAGAACAATTTGCTGAGGGCTATTGAGGCGCAACAGCATCTGTTGCAACTCACAGTCTGGGGCAT
CAAGCAGCTCCAGGCAAGAATCCTGGCTGTGGAAAGATACCTAAAGGATCAACAGCTCCTGGGGATTTGG
GGTTGCTCTGGAAAACTCATTTGCACCACTGCTGTGCCTTGGAATGCTAGTTGGAGTAATAAATCTCTGG
AACAGATTTGGAATCACACGACCTGGATGGAGTGGGACAGAGAAATTAACAATTACACAAGCTTAATACA
CTCCTTAATTGAAGAATCGCAAAACCAGCAAGAAAAGAATGAACAAGAATTATTGGAATTAGATAAATGG
GCAAGTTTGTGGAATTGGTTTAACATAACAAATTGGCTGTGGTATATAAAATTATTCATAATGATAGTAG
GAGGCTTGGTAGGTTTAAGAATAGTTTTTGCTGTACTTTCTATAGTGAATAGAGTTAGGCAGGGATATTC
ACCATTATCGTTTCAGACCCACCTCCCAACCCCGAGGGGACCCGACAGGCCCGAAGGAATAGAAGAAGAA
GGTGGAGAGAGAGACAGAGACAGATCCATTCGATTAGTGAACGGATCGGCACTGCGTGCGCCAATTCTGC
AGACAAATGGCAGTATTCATCCACAATTTTAAAAGAAAAGGGGGGATTGGGGGGTACAGTGCAGGGGAAA
GAATAGTAGACATAATAGCAACAGACATACAAACTAAAGAATTACAAAAACAAATTACAAAAATTCAAAA
TTTTCGGGTTTATTACAGGGACAGCAGAGATCCAGTTTGGTTAGTACC
