Features (pLannotate 1.2.2; 25 found; start..end, strand, type, name):
    205..238     +  protein_bind   loxP: Cre-mediated recombination occurs in the 8-bp core sequence (GCATACAT). Cre recombinase
    325..344     -  CDS            VN155(I152L) (fragment): improved N-terminal fragment of mVenus for use in bimolecular fluorescence complementation (BiFC) (Kodama and Hu, 2010)
    345..420     +  misc_RNA       gRNA scaffold: guide RNA scaffold for the Streptococcus pyogenes CRISPR/Cas9 system
    545..848     +  enhancer       CMV enhancer: human cytomegalovirus immediate early enhancer
    849..1052    +  promoter       CMV promoter: human cytomegalovirus (CMV) immediate early promoter
   1086..1682    +  CDS            PuroR: puromycin N-acetyltransferase; pac from Streptomyces alboniger; confers resistance to puromycin
   1758..2465    +  CDS            mCherry: mCherry is a basic (constitutively fluorescent) red fluorescent protein published in 2004, derived from Discosoma sp.. It is reported to be a very rapidly-maturing monomer with low acid sensitivity.
   2488..2521    +  protein_bind   loxP: Cre-mediated recombination occurs in the 8-bp core sequence (GCATACAT). Cre recombinase
   2554..2577    +  misc_feature   MCS (fragment): pBluescript multiple cloning site
   2577..3165    +  misc_feature   WPRE: woodchuck hepatitis virus posttranscriptional regulatory element
   3166..3185    +  misc_feature   MCS (fragment): pBluescript multiple cloning site
   3187..3687    +  CDS            nef (fragment): NEF_HV1LA - Experimental evidence at protein level: Swiss-Prot protein existence level 1. Extracellular Nef protein targets CD4(+) T-lymphocytes for apoptosis by interacting with CXCR4 surface receptors. From Human immunodeficiency virus type 1 group M subtype B (isolate Lai) (HIV-1).
   3694..3874    +  LTR            5' LTR (truncated): truncated 5' long terminal repeat (LTR) from HIV-1
   3936..4524    -  rep_origin     ori: high-copy-number ColE1/pMB1/pBR322/pUC origin of replication
   4695..5555    -  CDS            AmpR: β-lactamase; bla; confers resistance to ampicillin, carbenicillin, and related antibiotics
   5556..5660    -  promoter       AmpR promoter: bla
   5719..5771    -  misc_feature   bom (fragment): basis of mobility region from pBR322
   5926..6305    +  enhancer       CMV enhancer: human cytomegalovirus immediate early enhancer
   6306..6505    +  promoter       CMV promoter: human cytomegalovirus (CMV) immediate early promoter
   6523..6703    +  LTR            5' LTR (truncated): truncated 5' long terminal repeat (LTR) from HIV-1
   6750..6875    +  misc_feature   HIV-1 Ψ: packaging signal of human immunodeficiency virus type 1
   6859..7197    +  CDS            HIV-1 gag (fragment): gag protein from human immunodeficiency virus 1; gag
   7372..7605    +  misc_feature   RRE: The Rev response element (RRE) of HIV-1 allows for Rev-dependent mRNA export from the nucleus to the cytoplasm.
   7982..8082    +  CDS            Rev (fragment): human immunodeficiency virus 1 (HIV-1) Rev protein; rev; enhances nuclear export of unspliced and incompletely spliced viral mRNAs
   8132..8249    +  misc_feature   cPPT/CTS: central polypurine tract and central termination sequence of HIV-1
>Addgene plasmid #44248 | pgRNA-humanized | addgene full sequence | sequence record 190219 | Addgene NGS Result
CCGCTCTAGAGATCCGACGCGCCATCTCTAGGCCCGCGCCGGCCCCCTCGCACGGACTTGTGGGAGAAGC
TCGGCTACTCCCCTGCCCCGGTTAATTTGCATATAATATTTCCTAGTAACTATAGAGGCTTAATGTGCGA
TAAAAGACAGATAATCTGTTCTTTTTAATACTAGCTACATTTTACATGATAGGCTTGGATTTCTATAACT
TCGTATAGCATACATTATACGAAGTTATAAACAGCACAAAAGGAAACTCACCCTAACTGTAAAGTAATTG
TGTGTTTTGAGACTATAAGTATCCCTTGGAGAACCACCTTGTTGGACCAGGATGGGCACCACCCGTTTTA
GAGCTAGAAATAGCAAGTTAAAATAAGGCTAGTCCGTTATCAACTTGAAAAAGTGGCACCGAGTCGGTGC
TTTTTTTCTCGAGTACTAGGATCCATTAGGCGGCCGCGTGGATAACCGTATTACCGCCATGCATTAGTTA
TTAATAGTAATCAATTACGGGGTCATTAGTTCATAGCCCATATATGGAGTTCCGCGTTACATAACTTACG
GTAAATGGCCCGCCTGGCTGACCGCCCAACGACCCCCGCCCATTGACGTCAATAATGACGTATGTTCCCA
TAGTAACGCCAATAGGGACTTTCCATTGACGTCAATGGGTGGAGTATTTACGGTAAACTGCCCACTTGGC
AGTACATCAAGTGTATCATATGCCAAGTACGCCCCCTATTGACGTCAATGACGGTAAATGGCCCGCCTGG
CATTATGCCCAGTACATGACCTTATGGGACTTTCCTACTTGGCAGTACATCTACGTATTAGTCATCGCTA
TTACCATGGTGATGCGGTTTTGGCAGTACATCAATGGGCGTGGATAGCGGTTTGACTCACGGGGATTTCC
AAGTCTCCACCCCATTGACGTCAATGGGAGTTTGTTTTGGCACCAAAATCAACGGGACTTTCCAAAATGT
CGTAACAACTCCGCCCCATTGACGCAAATGGGCGGTAGGCGTGTACGGTGGGAGGTCTATATAAGCAGAG
CTGGTTTAGTGAACCGTCAGATCCGCTAGCCCACCATGACCGAGTACAAGCCCACGGTGCGCCTCGCCAC
CCGCGACGACGTCCCCCGGGCCGTACGCACCCTCGCCGCCGCGTTCGCCGACTACCCCGCCACGCGCCAC
ACCGTCGACCCGGACCGCCACATCGAGCGGGTCACCGAGCTGCAAGAACTCTTCCTCACGCGCGTCGGGC
TCGACATCGGCAAGGTGTGGGTCGCGGACGACGGCGCCGCGGTGGCGGTCTGGACCACGCCGGAGAGCGT
CGAAGCGGGGGCGGTGTTCGCCGAGATCGGCCCGCGCATGGCCGAGTTGAGCGGTTCCCGGCTGGCCGCG
CAGCAACAGATGGAAGGCCTCCTGGCGCCGCACCGGCCCAAGGAGCCCGCGTGGTTCCTGGCCACCGTCG
GCGTCTCGCCCGACCACCAGGGCAAGGGTCTGGGCAGCGCCGTCGTGCTCCCCGGAGTGGAGGCGGCCGA
GCGCGCCGGGGTGCCCGCCTTCCTGGAGACCTCCGCGCCCCGCAACCTCCCCTTCTACGAGCGGCTCGGC
TTCACCGTCACCGCCGACGTCGAGGTGCCCGAAGGACCGCGCACCTGGTGCATGACCCGCAAGCCCGGTG
CCGGATCGGGAGAGGGCAGAGGAAGTCTGCTAACATGCGGTGACGTCGAGGAGAATCCTGGCCCACCGGT
CGCCACCATGGTGAGCAAGGGCGAGGAGGATAACATGGCCATCATCAAGGAGTTCATGCGCTTCAAGGTG
CACATGGAGGGCTCCGTGAACGGCCACGAGTTCGAGATCGAGGGCGAGGGCGAGGGCCGCCCCTACGAGG
GCACCCAGACCGCCAAGCTGAAGGTGACCAAGGGTGGCCCCCTGCCCTTCGCCTGGGACATCCTGTCCCC
TCAGTTCATGTACGGCTCCAAGGCCTACGTGAAGCACCCCGCCGACATCCCCGACTACTTGAAGCTGTCC
TTCCCCGAGGGCTTCAAGTGGGAGCGCGTGATGAACTTCGAGGACGGCGGCGTGGTGACCGTGACCCAGG
ACTCCTCCCTGCAGGACGGCGAGTTCATCTACAAGGTGAAGCTGCGCGGCACCAACTTCCCCTCCGACGG
CCCCGTAATGCAGAAGAAGACCATGGGCTGGGAGGCCTCCTCCGAGCGGATGTACCCCGAGGACGGCGCC
CTGAAGGGCGAGATCAAGCAGAGGCTGAAGCTGAAGGACGGCGGCCACTACGACGCTGAGGTCAAGACCA
CCTACAAGGCCAAGAAGCCCGTGCAGCTGCCCGGCGCCTACAACGTCAACATCAAGTTGGACATCACCTC
CCACAACGAGGACTACACCATCGTGGAACAGTACGAACGCGCCGAGGGCCGCCACTCCACCGGCGGCATG
GACGAGCTGTACAAGTAAGAATTCGTCGAGGGACCTAATAACTTCGTATAGCATACATTATACGAAGTTA
TACATGTTTAAGGGTTCCGGTTCCACTAGGTACAATTCGATATCAAGCTTATCGATAATCAACCTCTGGA
TTACAAAATTTGTGAAAGATTGACTGGTATTCTTAACTATGTTGCTCCTTTTACGCTATGTGGATACGCT
GCTTTAATGCCTTTGTATCATGCTATTGCTTCCCGTATGGCTTTCATTTTCTCCTCCTTGTATAAATCCT
GGTTGCTGTCTCTTTATGAGGAGTTGTGGCCCGTTGTCAGGCAACGTGGCGTGGTGTGCACTGTGTTTGC
TGACGCAACCCCCACTGGTTGGGGCATTGCCACCACCTGTCAGCTCCTTTCCGGGACTTTCGCTTTCCCC
CTCCCTATTGCCACGGCGGAACTCATCGCCGCCTGCCTTGCCCGCTGCTGGACAGGGGCTCGGCTGTTGG
GCACTGACAATTCCGTGGTGTTGTCGGGGAAATCATCGTCCTTTCCTTGGCTGCTCGCCTGTGTTGCCAC
CTGGATTCTGCGCGGGACGTCCTTCTGCTACGTCCCTTCGGCCCTCAATCCAGCGGACCTTCCTTCCCGC
GGCCTGCTGCCGGCTCTGCGGCCTCTTCCGCGTCTTCGCCTTCGCCCTCAGACGAGTCGGATCTCCCTTT
GGGCCGCCTCCCCGCATCGATACCGTCGACCTCGATCGAGACCTAGAAAAACATGGAGCAATCACAAGTA
GCAATACAGCAGCTACCAATGCTGATTGTGCCTGGCTAGAAGCACAAGAGGAGGAGGAGGTGGGTTTTCC
AGTCACACCTCAGGTACCTTTAAGACCAATGACTTACAAGGCAGCTGTAGATCTTAGCCACTTTTTAAAA
GAAAAGGGGGGACTGGAAGGGCTAATTCACTCCCAACGAAGACAAGATATCCTTGATCTGTGGATCTACC
ACACACAAGGCTACTTCCCTGATTGGCAGAACTACACACCAGGGCCAGGGATCAGATATCCACTGACCTT
TGGATGGTGCTACAAGCTAGTACCAGTTGAGCAAGAGAAGGTAGAAGAAGCCAATGAAGGAGAGAACACC
CGCTTGTTACACCCTGTGAGCCTGCATGGGATGGATGACCCGGAGAGAGAAGTATTAGAGTGGAGGTTTG
ACAGCCGCCTAGCATTTCATCACATGGCCCGAGAGCTGCATCCGGACTGTACTGGGTCTCTCTGGTTAGA
CCAGATCTGAGCCTGGGAGCTCTCTGGCTAACTAGGGAACCCACTGCTTAAGCCTCAATAAAGCTTGCCT
TGAGTGCTTCAAGTAGTGTGTGCCCGTCTGTTGTGTGACTCTGGTAACTAGAGATCCCTCAGACCCTTTT
AGTCAGTGTGGAAAATCTCTAGCAGCATGTGAGCAAAAGGCCAGCAAAAGGCCAGGAACCGTAAAAAGGC
CGCGTTGCTGGCGTTTTTCCATAGGCTCCGCCCCCCTGACGAGCATCACAAAAATCGACGCTCAAGTCAG
AGGTGGCGAAACCCGACAGGACTATAAAGATACCAGGCGTTTCCCCCTGGAAGCTCCCTCGTGCGCTCTC
CTGTTCCGACCCTGCCGCTTACCGGATACCTGTCCGCCTTTCTCCCTTCGGGAAGCGTGGCGCTTTCTCA
TAGCTCACGCTGTAGGTATCTCAGTTCGGTGTAGGTCGTTCGCTCCAAGCTGGGCTGTGTGCACGAACCC
CCCGTTCAGCCCGACCGCTGCGCCTTATCCGGTAACTATCGTCTTGAGTCCAACCCGGTAAGACACGACT
TATCGCCACTGGCAGCAGCCACTGGTAACAGGATTAGCAGAGCGAGGTATGTAGGCGGTGCTACAGAGTT
CTTGAAGTGGTGGCCTAACTACGGCTACACTAGAAGAACAGTATTTGGTATCTGCGCTCTGCTGAAGCCA
GTTACCTTCGGAAAAAGAGTTGGTAGCTCTTGATCCGGCAAACAAACCACCGCTGGTAGCGGTGGTTTTT
TTGTTTGCAAGCAGCAGATTACGCGCAGAAAAAAAGGATCTCAAGAAGATCCTTTGATCTTTTCTACGGG
GTCTGACGCTCAGTGGAACGAAAACTCACGTTAAGGGATTTTGGTCATGAGATTATCAAAAAGGATCTTC
ACCTAGATCCTTTTAAATTAAAAATGAAGTTTTAAATCAATCTAAAGTATATATGAGTAAACTTGGTCTG
ACAGTTACCAATGCTTAATCAGTGAGGCACCTATCTCAGCGATCTGTCTATTTCGTTCATCCATAGTTGC
CTGACTCCCCGTCGTGTAGATAACTACGATACGGGAGGGCTTACCATCTGGCCCCAGTGCTGCAATGATA
CCGCGAGACCCACGCTCACCGGCTCCAGATTTATCAGCAATAAACCAGCCAGCCGGAAGGGCCGAGCGCA
GAAGTGGTCCTGCAACTTTATCCGCCTCCATCCAGTCTATTAATTGTTGCCGGGAAGCTAGAGTAAGTAG
TTCGCCAGTTAATAGTTTGCGCAACGTTGTTGCCATTGCTACAGGCATCGTGGTGTCACGCTCGTCGTTT
GGTATGGCTTCATTCAGCTCCGGTTCCCAACGATCAAGGCGAGTTACATGATCCCCCATGTTGTGCAAAA
AAGCGGTTAGCTCCTTCGGTCCTCCGATCGTTGTCAGAAGTAAGTTGGCCGCAGTGTTATCACTCATGGT
TATGGCAGCACTGCATAATTCTCTTACTGTCATGCCATCCGTAAGATGCTTTTCTGTGACTGGTGAGTAC
TCAACCAAGTCATTCTGAGAATAGTGTATGCGGCGACCGAGTTGCTCTTGCCCGGCGTCAATACGGGATA
ATACCGCGCCACATAGCAGAACTTTAAAAGTGCTCATCATTGGAAAACGTTCTTCGGGGCGAAAACTCTC
AAGGATCTTACCGCTGTTGAGATCCAGTTCGATGTAACCCACTCGTGCACCCAACTGATCTTCAGCATCT
TTTACTTTCACCAGCGTTTCTGGGTGAGCAAAAACAGGAAGGCAAAATGCCGCAAAAAAGGGAATAAGGG
CGACACGGAAATGTTGAATACTCATACTCTTCCTTTTTCAATATTATTGAAGCATTTATCAGGGTTATTG
TCTCATGAGCGGATACATATTTGAATGTATTTAGAAAAATAAACAAATAGGGGTTCCGCGCACATTTCCC
CGAAAAGTGCCACCTGACGTCGACGGATCGGGAGATCTCCCGATCCCCTATGGTGCACTCTCAGTACAAT
CTGCTCTGATGCCGCATAGTTAAGCCAGTATCTGCTCCCTGCTTGTGTGTTGGAGGTCGCTGAGTAGTGC
GCGAGCAAAATTTAAGCTACAACAAGGCAAGGCTTGACCGACAATTGCATGAAGAATCTGCTTAGGGTTA
GGCGTTTTGCGCTGCTTCGCGATGTACGGGCCAGATATACGCGTTGACATTGATTATTGACTAGTTATTA
ATAGTAATCAATTACGGGGTCATTAGTTCATAGCCCATATATGGAGTTCCGCGTTACATAACTTACGGTA
AATGGCCCGCCTGGCTGACCGCCCAACGACCCCCGCCCATTGACGTCAATAATGACGTATGTTCCCATAG
TAACGCCAATAGGGACTTTCCATTGACGTCAATGGGTGGAGTATTTACGGTAAACTGCCCACTTGGCAGT
ACATCAAGTGTATCATATGCCAAGTACGCCCCCTATTGACGTCAATGACGGTAAATGGCCCGCCTGGCAT
TATGCCCAGTACATGACCTTATGGGACTTTCCTACTTGGCAGTACATCTACGTATTAGTCATCGCTATTA
CCATGGTGATGCGGTTTTGGCAGTACATCAATGGGCGTGGATAGCGGTTTGACTCACGGGGATTTCCAAG
TCTCCACCCCATTGACGTCAATGGGAGTTTGTTTTGGCACCAAAATCAACGGGACTTTCCAAAATGTCGT
AACAACTCCGCCCCATTGACGCAAATGGGCGGTAGGCGTGTACGGTGGGAGGTCTATATAAGCAGCGCGT
TTTGCCTGTACTGGGTCTCTCTGGTTAGACCAGATCTGAGCCTGGGAGCTCTCTGGCTAACTAGGGAACC
CACTGCTTAAGCCTCAATAAAGCTTGCCTTGAGTGCTTCAAGTAGTGTGTGCCCGTCTGTTGTGTGACTC
TGGTAACTAGAGATCCCTCAGACCCTTTTAGTCAGTGTGGAAAATCTCTAGCAGTGGCGCCCGAACAGGG
ACTTGAAAGCGAAAGGGAAACCAGAGGAGCTCTCTCGACGCAGGACTCGGCTTGCTGAAGCGCGCACGGC
AAGAGGCGAGGGGCGGCGACTGGTGAGTACGCCAAAAATTTTGACTAGCGGAGGCTAGAAGGAGAGAGAT
GGGTGCGAGAGCGTCAGTATTAAGCGGGGGAGAATTAGATCGCGATGGGAAAAAATTCGGTTAAGGCCAG
GGGGAAAGAAAAAATATAAATTAAAACATATAGTATGGGCAAGCAGGGAGCTAGAACGATTCGCAGTTAA
TCCTGGCCTGTTAGAAACATCAGAAGGCTGTAGACAAATACTGGGACAGCTACAACCATCCCTTCAGACA
GGATCAGAAGAACTTAGATCATTATATAATACAGTAGCAACCCTCTATTGTGTGCATCAAAGGATAGAGA
TAAAAGACACCAAGGAAGCTTTAGACAAGATAGAGGAAGAGCAAAACAAAAGTAAGACCACCGCACAGCA
AGCGGCCGGCCGCTGATCTTCAGACCTGGAGGAGGAGATATGAGGGACAATTGGAGAAGTGAATTATATA
AATATAAAGTAGTAAAAATTGAACCATTAGGAGTAGCACCCACCAAGGCAAAGAGAAGAGTGGTGCAGAG
AGAAAAAAGAGCAGTGGGAATAGGAGCTTTGTTCCTTGGGTTCTTGGGAGCAGCAGGAAGCACTATGGGC
GCAGCGTCAATGACGCTGACGGTACAGGCCAGACAATTATTGTCTGGTATAGTGCAGCAGCAGAACAATT
TGCTGAGGGCTATTGAGGCGCAACAGCATCTGTTGCAACTCACAGTCTGGGGCATCAAGCAGCTCCAGGC
AAGAATCCTGGCTGTGGAAAGATACCTAAAGGATCAACAGCTCCTGGGGATTTGGGGTTGCTCTGGAAAA
CTCATTTGCACCACTGCTGTGCCTTGGAATGCTAGTTGGAGTAATAAATCTCTGGAACAGATTTGGAATC
ACACGACCTGGATGGAGTGGGACAGAGAAATTAACAATTACACAAGCTTAATACACTCCTTAATTGAAGA
ATCGCAAAACCAGCAAGAAAAGAATGAACAAGAATTATTGGAATTAGATAAATGGGCAAGTTTGTGGAAT
TGGTTTAACATAACAAATTGGCTGTGGTATATAAAATTATTCATAATGATAGTAGGAGGCTTGGTAGGTT
TAAGAATAGTTTTTGCTGTACTTTCTATAGTGAATAGAGTTAGGCAGGGATATTCACCATTATCGTTTCA
GACCCACCTCCCAACCCCGAGGGGACCCGACAGGCCCGAAGGAATAGAAGAAGAAGGTGGAGAGAGAGAC
AGAGACAGATCCATTCGATTAGTGAACGGATCGGCACTGCGTGCGCCAATTCTGCAGACAAATGGCAGTA
TTCATCCACAATTTTAAAAGAAAAGGGGGGATTGGGGGGTACAGTGCAGGGGAAAGAATAGTAGACATAA
TAGCAACAGACATACAAACTAAAGAATTACAAAAACAAATTACAAAAATTCAAAATTTTCGGGTTTATTA
CAGGGACAGCAGAGATCCAGTTTGGTTAGTACCGGGC
