>Addgene plasmid #44248 | pgRNA-humanized | addgene partial sequence | sequence record 62314 | mCherry-R  5'-TTGGTCACCTTCAGCTTGG-3'
CCTCGCCCTCGCCCTCGATCTCGAACTCGTGGCCGTTCACGGAGCCCTCCATGTGCACCTTGAAGCGCAT
GAACTCCTTGATGATGGCCATGTTATCCTCCTCGCCCTTGCTCACCATGGTGGCGACCGGTGGGCCAGGA
TTCTCCTCGACGTCACCGCATGTTAGCAGACTTCCTCTGCCCTCTCCCGATCCGGCACCGGGCTTGCGGG
TCATGCACCAGGTGCGCGGTCCTTCGGGCACCTCGACGTCGGCGGTGACGGTGAAGCCGAGCCGCTCGTA
GAAGGGGAGGTTGCGGGGCGCGGAGGTCTCCAGGAAGGCGGGCACCCCGGCGCGCTCGGCCGCCTCCACT
CCGGGGAGCACGACGGCGCTGCCCAGACCCTTGCCCTGGTGGTCGGGCGAGACGCCGACGGTGGCCAGGA
ACCACGCGGGCTCCTTGGGCCGGTGCGGCGCCAGGAGGCCTTCCATCTGTTGCTGCGCGGCCAGCCGGGA
ACCGCTCAACTCGGCCATGCGCGGGCCGATCTCGGCGAACACCGCCCCCGCTTCGACGCTCTCCGGCGTG
GTCCAGACCGCCACCGCGGCGCCGTCGTCCGCGACCCACACCTTGCCGATGTCGAGCCCGACGCGCGTGA
GGAAGAGTTCTTGCAGCTCGGTGACCCGCTCGATGTGGCGGTCCGGGTCGACGGTGTGGCGCGTGGCGGG
GTAGTCGGCGAACGCGGCGGCGAGGGTGCGTACGGCCCGGGGGACGTCGTCGCGGGTGGCGAGGCGCACC
GTGGGCTTGTACTCGGTCATGGTGGGCTAGCGGATCTGACGGTTCACTAAACCAGCTCTGCTTATATAGA
CCTCCCACCGTACACGCCTACCGCCCATTTGCGTCAATGGGGCGGAGTTGTTACGACATTTTGGAAAGTC
CCGTTGATTTTGGTGCCAAAACAAACTCCCATTGACGTCAATGGGGTGGAGACTTG
