>Addgene plasmid #44248 | pgRNA-humanized | addgene partial sequence | sequence record 126526 | pLLU-F 5'-gggacagcagagatccagtt-3'
CGACGCGCCATCTCTAGGCCCGCGCCGGCCCCCTCGCACGGACTTGTGGGAGAAGCTCGGCTACTCCCCT
GCCCCGGTTAATTTGCATATAATATTTCCTAGTAACTATAGAGGCTTAATGTGCGATAAAAGACAGATAA
TCTGTTCTTTTTAATACTAGCTACATTTTACATGATAGGCTTGGATTTCTATAACTTCGTATAGCATACA
TTATACGAAGTTATAAACAGCACAAAAGGAAACTCACCCTAACTGTAAAGTAATTGTGTGTTTTGAGACT
ATAAGTATCCCTTGGAGAACCACCTTGTTGGACCAGGATGGGCACCACCCGTTTTAGAGCTAGAAATAGC
AAGTTAAAATAAGGCTAGTCCGTTATCAACTTGAAAAAGTGGCACCGAGTCGGTGCTTTTTTTCTCGAGT
ACTAGGATCCATTAGGCGGCCGCGTGGATAACCGTATTACCGCCATGCATTAGTTATTAATAGTAATCAA
TTACGGGGTCATTAGTTCATAGCCCATATATGGAGTTCCGCGTTACATAACTTACGGTAAATGGCCCGCC
TGGCTGACCGCCCAACGACCCCCGCCCATTGACGTCAATAATGACGTATGTTCCCATAGTAACGCCAATA
GGGACTTTCCATTGACGTCAATGGGTGGAGTATTTACGGTAAACTGCCCACTTGGCAGTACATCAAGTGT
ATCATATGCCAAGTACGCCCCCTATTGACGTCAATGACGGTAAATGGCCCGCCTGGCATTATGCCCAGTA
CATGACCTTATGGGACTTTCCTACTTGGCAGTACATCTACGTATTAGTCATCGCTATTACCATGGTGATG
CGGTTTTGGCAGTACATCAATGGGCGTGGATAGCGGTTTGACTCACGGGGATTTCCAAGTCTCCACCCCA
TTGACGTCAATGGGAGTTTGTTTTGGCACCAAAATCAACGGGACTTTCCAAAATGTCGTAACAACTCCGC
CCCATTGACGCAAATGGGCGGTAGGCGTGTACG
